Addgene plasmid #138981: pTub-alpha-1-mtGFP
Purpose: Neuron-specific expression of membrane targeted EGFP
Depositing lab: Frank Bradke & Sebastián Dupraz. Depositing organization: Deutsches Zentrum fuer Neurodegenerative Erkrankungen (DZNE). Publication: Axon Growth of CNS Neurons in Three Dimensions Is Amoeboid and Independent of Adhesions. Santos TE, Schaffran B, Broguiere N, Meyn L, Zenobi-Wong M, Bradke F. Cell Rep. 2020 Jul 21;32(3):107907. doi: 10.1016/j.celrep.2020.107907. PubMed 32698008.
Backbone
  Vector backbone: pEGFP-N1
  Backbone manufacturer: Clontech
  Vector type: Mammalian Expression
Growth in bacteria
  Bacterial resistance: Kanamycin, 50 μg/mL
  Growth temperature: 37°C
  Growth strain: DH5alpha
  Copy number: High Copy
Gene/Insert
  Gene/Insert name: EGFP (alt name: membrane targeted EGFP (mtGFP))
  Mutation: EGFP (added membrane targeting domain from GAP43).
  Cloning method: Restriction Enzyme; 5′ cloning site NA (unknown if destroyed); 3′ cloning site NA (unknown if destroyed)
  Sequencing primers: 5′ NA
Terms and licenses: Academic/Nonprofit Terms; Industry Terms: Not Available to Industry
How to cite: pTub-alpha-1-mtGFP was a gift from Frank Bradke & Sebastián Dupraz (Addgene plasmid # 138981 ; http://n2t.net/addgene:138981 ; RRID:Addgene_138981)
