[The description below was written by a language model from this plasmid's Addgene catalogue record and pLannotate feature annotations shown in this document.]
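Description:
pTub-alpha-1-mtGFP is a 5.3 kb mammalian expression plasmid built on the Clontech pEGFP-N1 backbone and intended for neuron-specific expression of a membrane-targeted EGFP. It is maintained at high copy in E. coli through a ColE1/pUC-type origin and selected with kanamycin. The resistance cassette has the dual arrangement typical of this backbone. A bacterial bla-type promoter and the SV40 enhancer/early promoter both sit upstream of the Tn5 NeoR/KanR gene, which ends in an HSV TK polyadenylation signal. The same marker therefore gives kanamycin resistance in bacteria and could support G418 selection in mammalian cells. An f1 origin is also present. Several short fragment annotations (RSF ori, ble, bGH poly(A), SV40 large T antigen) are probably backbone remnants or partial database matches rather than functional parts.

The payload is a fusion reading frame in which a short, 60-nucleotide segment matching rat Gap43 lies directly upstream of, and contiguous with, the full EGFP coding sequence, followed by the SV40 poly(A) signal. The record describes the Gap43 segment as a membrane targeting domain. It anchors the fluorescent protein to the plasma membrane, so fine neuronal processes and growth cones are outlined rather than just the cytoplasm being filled. The automated feature table annotates no promoter for this cassette. About 1.1 kb upstream of the residual multiple cloning site is unannotated, and the plasmid name and stated purpose suggest that this region holds a tubulin alpha-1 promoter, although the record does not explicitly confirm its identity or species. The associated publication concerns axon growth of CNS neurons in three-dimensional environments, which fits use of the construct to label and image neuronal morphology.
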