Features (pLannotate 1.2.2; 14 found; start..end, strand, type, name):
      3..62      +  rep_origin     RSF ori (fragment): Plasmids containing the RSF 1030 origin of replication can be propagated in E. coli cells that contain additional plasmids with compatible origins.
   1192..1243    +  misc_feature   MCS (fragment): multiple cloning site
   1266..1325    +  CDS            Gap43 (fragment): NEUM_RAT - Experimental evidence at protein level: Swiss-Prot protein existence level 1. This protein is associated with nerve growth. It is a major component of the motile 'growth cones' that form the tips of elongating axons. Plays a role in axonal and dendritic filopodia induction (By similarity). From Rattus norvegicus (Rat).
   1326..2045    +  CDS            EGFP: the original enhanced GFP (Yang et al., 1996) mammalian codon-optimized
   2078..2161    +  CDS            large T antigen (fragment): large T antigen from SV40 (simian virus 40)
   2184..2305    +  polyA_signal   SV40 poly(A) signal: SV40 polyadenylation signal
   2339..2767    -  rep_origin     f1 ori (sequence partly withheld): f1 bacteriophage origin of replication; arrow indicates direction of (+) strand synthesis
   2794..2898    +  promoter       AmpR promoter: bla
   2900..3257    +  promoter       SV40 promoter: SV40 enhancer and early promoter
   3292..4086    +  CDS            NeoR/KanR: aminoglycoside phosphotransferase from Tn5; aph(3')-II (or nptII); confers resistance to neomycin, kanamycin, and G418 (Geneticin®)
   4107..4259    +  CDS            ble (fragment): BLE_KLEPN - Experimental evidence at protein level: Swiss-Prot protein existence level 1. Binding protein with a strong affinity to the bleomycin family of antibiotics. Binds to CL990; an antimitotic-antibiotic compound. From Klebsiella pneumoniae.
   4318..4365    +  polyA_signal   HSV TK poly(A) signal: herpes simplex virus thymidine kinase polyadenylation signal (Cole and Stacy, 1985)
   4456..4472    -  polyA_signal   bGH poly(A) signal (fragment): bovine growth hormone polyadenylation signal
   4694..5282    +  rep_origin     ori: high-copy-number ColE1/pMB1/pBR322/pUC origin of replication
>Addgene plasmid #138981 | pTub-alpha-1-mtGFP | addgene full sequence | sequence record 274560 | Addgene NGS Result
CCTTTTGCTCACATGTTCTTTCCTGCGTTATCCCCTGATTCTGTGGATAACCGTATTACCGCCATGCATT
AGTTATTATGCTGAATTCCGTATTAGGAGGGATGGCTCATTTCTAGGGACAAAATAACACAGGCTCTGGG
GTGAGGTAGGGTCGGGTAAGGGGGCGAGCGGGGAGGGGTGATGGGAGAGCACTACCGCTAAAGAAAGCAA
GCTCTCTAGTAAAGCGTTAAGTACTACTTTGTATATTGTTTCTCTTTTTTCCTTTCTCTCTCTCTCTCTC
TTTGTTTGTTTTTGGTTTTTGAGACAGGATATCACACTATATATCCAGGCCGGGTACAAAATAACCGCAG
TCCTCCGCTTCCCAATGCTGGGATTTACAGGCATAAACCACTAAGGGCGGTTATGATGACCTTGAGCTGC
AAGTCTTCCTGCCTCTGCCTCCCGGGTGCTGTTGAGGGTCATAGGCGTGGTCTATTCATACTGAGCTTCT
GAATTTTGCTCAAATATTAATAATAATAGTAATAATAATAACCACAATAATACAACTGTAAAACTAAACA
TTTACCCACGCCTTTTTGACCATCATTCCCATAGCTCTTGCTACTTTATTTAAAGCGAACAGAGATGTTG
AATCCTGACGGAACGTATTTAAATTTAGTGTAGTATAAATGAAAAGCTGGAATTTACCATAAAGAATCTC
AACACAAATTCTGTGATTAAGTGTTGGGGAAAACCTTAAATTATCCTAACTACAGTTTAAGGTTTAAGCT
CCGTATAATCACCCAACCCCCGTTTTCTTTCTTCCCTCTCTACCCCTCCCCAGCTCCACCCCATAATGGA
TGCTCGGCTAGTTGCTTTTGCGAGGCCTTTGTCTGAAGGATGCAAAATCTACGGATGCTAGCGAGGGGGG
GAAGGGGGGAGAGATTACCTCATACCATGTCGCTTGCACCAATCACCACTCTCCTGTCGCGGCTTCTCTG
GGCAGACGGAGGGGTCTGGACCAACAGGAAAAGGCCTTGGCCCATCCCCATGGTGACCGAGCTGTATATA
AGGAGGCGCATCCGCCCAAGTGCCGCAGGTTCTCTTACATCGACCGCTTAAGAGTCGCGCTGTAAGAAGC
AACACCTCCTCCTCGCCTCCGCCATCCACCCGGCAGCCGCGAAGCAGCAACACCGGTGAGCGGGGGATCC
ACTAGCGCTACCGGACTCAGATCTCGAGCTCAAGCTTCGAATTCTGCAGTCGAGGATGATCCACCGGTCG
CCACCATGCTGTGCTGTATGAGAAGAACCAAACAGGTTGAAAAGAATGATGAGGACCAAAAGATCATGGT
GAGCAAGGGCGAGGAGCTGTTCACCGGGGTGGTGCCCATCCTGGTCGAGCTGGACGGCGACGTAAACGGC
CACAAGTTCAGCGTGTCCGGCGAGGGCGAGGGCGATGCCACCTACGGCAAGCTGACCCTGAAGTTCATCT
GCACCACCGGCAAGCTGCCCGTGCCCTGGCCCACCCTCGTGACCACCCTGACCTACGGCGTGCAGTGCTT
CAGCCGCTACCCCGACCACATGAAGCAGCACGACTTCTTCAAGTCCGCCATGCCCGAAGGCTACGTCCAG
GAGCGCACCATCTTCTTCAAGGACGACGGCAACTACAAGACCCGCGCCGAGGTGAAGTTCGAGGGCGACA
CCCTGGTGAACCGCATCGAGCTGAAGGGCATCGACTTCAAGGAGGACGGCAACATCCTGGGGCACAAGCT
GGAGTACAACTACAACAGCCACAACGTCTATATCATGGCCGACAAGCAGAAGAACGGCATCAAGGCGAAC
TTCAAGATCCGCCACAACATCGAGGACGGCGGCGTGCAGCTCGCCGACCACTACCAGCAGAACACCCCCA
TCGGCGACGGCCCCGTGCTGCTGCCCGACAACCACTACCTGAGCACCCAGTCCGCCCTGAGCAAAGACCC
CAACGAGAAGCGCGATCACATGGTCCTGCTGGAGTTCGTGACCGCCGCCGGGATCACTCTCGGCATGGAC
GAGCTGTACAAGTAAAGCGGCCCGGAATTATCGCGGCCGCGACTCTAGATCATAATCAGCCATACCACAT
TTGTAGAGGTTTTACTTGCTTTAAAAAACCTCCCACACCTCCCCCTGAACCTGAAACATAAAATGAATGC
AATTGTTGTTGTTAACTTGTTTATTGCAGCTTATAATGGTTACAAATAAAGCAATAGCATCACAAATTTC
ACAAATAAAGCATTTTTTTCACTGCATTCTAGTTGTGGTTTGTCCAAACTCATCAATGTATCTTAAGGCG
TAAATTGTAAGCGTTAATATTTTGTTAAAATTCGCGTTAAATTTTTGTTAAATCAGCTCATTTTTTAACC
AATAGGCCGAAATCGGCAAAATCCCTTATAAATCAAAAGAATAGACCGAGATAGGGT
[37 nt withheld, positions 2438-2474]
AAAGAACGTGGACTCCAACGTCAAAGG
[49 nt withheld, positions 2502-2550]
T
[91 nt withheld, positions 2552-2642]
G
[124 nt withheld, positions 2644-2767]
CAGGTGGCACTTTTCGGGGAAATGTGCGCGGAACCCCTATTTGTTTATTTTTCTAAATACATTCAAATAT
GTATCCGCTCATGAGACAATAACCCTGATAAATGCTTCAATAATATTGAAAAAGGAAGAGTCCTGAGGCG
GAAAGAACCAGCTGTGGAATGTGTGTCAGTTAGGGTGTGGAAAGTCCCCAGGCTCCCCAGCAGGCAGAAG
TATGCAAAGCATGCATCTCAATTAGTCAGCAACCAGGTGTGGAAAGTCCCCAGGCTCCCCAGCAGGCAGA
AGTATGCAAAGCATGCATCTCAATTAGTCAGCAACCATAGTCCCGCCCCTAACTCCGCCCATCCCGCCCC
TAACTCCGCCCAGTTCCGCCCATTCTCCGCCCCATGGCTGACTAATTTTTTTTATTTATGCAGAGGCCGA
GGCCGCCTCGGCCTCTGAGCTATTCCAGAAGTAGTGAGGAGGCTTTTTTGGAGGCCTAGGCTTTTGCAAA
GATCGATCAAGAGACAGGATGAGGATCGTTTCGCATGATTGAACAAGATGGATTGCACGCAGGTTCTCCG
GCCGCTTGGGTGGAGAGGCTATTCGGCTATGACTGGGCACAACAGACAATCGGCTGCTCTGATGCCGCCG
TGTTCCGGCTGTCAGCGCAGGGGCGCCCGGTTCTTTTTGTCAAGACCGACCTGTCCGGTGCCCTGAATGA
ACTGCAAGACGAGGCAGCGCGGCTATCGTGGCTGGCCACGACGGGCGTTCCTTGCGCAGCTGTGCTCGAC
GTTGTCACTGAAGCGGGAAGGGACTGGCTGCTATTGGGCGAAGTGCCGGGGCAGGATCTCCTGTCATCTC
ACCTTGCTCCTGCCGAGAAAGTATCCATCATGGCTGATGCAATGCGGCGGCTGCATACGCTTGATCCGGC
TACCTGCCCATTCGACCACCAAGCGAAACATCGCATCGAGCGAGCACGTACTCGGATGGAAGCCGGTCTT
GTCGATCAGGATGATCTGGACGAAGAGCATCAGGGGCTCGCGCCAGCCGAACTGTTCGCCAGGCTCAAGG
CGAGCATGCCCGACGGCGAGGATCTCGTCGTGACCCATGGCGATGCCTGCTTGCCGAATATCATGGTGGA
AAATGGCCGCTTTTCTGGATTCATCGACTGTGGCCGGCTGGGTGTGGCGGACCGCTATCAGGACATAGCG
TTGGCTACCCGTGATATTGCTGAAGAGCTTGGCGGCGAATGGGCTGACCGCTTCCTCGTGCTTTACGGTA
TCGCCGCTCCCGATTCGCAGCGCATCGCCTTCTATCGCCTTCTTGACGAGTTCTTCTGAGCGGGACTCTG
GGGTTCGAAATGACCGACCAAGCGACGCCCAACCTGCCATCACGAGATTTCGATTCCACCGCCGCCTTCT
ATGAAAGGTTGGGCTTCGGAATCGTTTTCCGGGACGCCGGCTGGATGATCCTCCAGCGCGGGGATCTCAT
GCTGGAGTTCTTCGCCCACCCTAGGGGGAGGCTAACTGAAACACGGAAGGAGACAATACCGGAAGGAACC
CGCGCTATGACGGCAATAAAAAGACAGAATAAAACGCACGGTGTTGGGTCGTTTGTTCATAAACGCGGGG
TTCGGTCCCAGGGCTGGCACTCTGTCGATACCCCACCGAGACCCCATTGGGGCCAATACGCCCGCGTTTC
TTCCTTTTCCCCACCCCACCCCCCAAGTTCGGGTGAAGGCCCAGGGCTCGCAGCCAACGTCGGGGCGGCA
GGCCCTGCCATAGCCTCAGGTTACTCATATATACTTTAGATTGATTTAAAACTTCATTTTTAATTTAAAA
GGATCTAGGTGAAGATCCTTTTTGATAATCTCATGACCAAAATCCCTTAACGTGAGTTTTCGTTCCACTG
AGCGTCAGACCCCGTAGAAAAGATCAAAGGATCTTCTTGAGATCCTTTTTTTCTGCGCGTAATCTGCTGC
TTGCAAACAAAAAAACCACCGCTACCAGCGGTGGTTTGTTTGCCGGATCAAGAGCTACCAACTCTTTTTC
CGAAGGTAACTGGCTTCAGCAGAGCGCAGATACCAAATACTGTTCTTCTAGTGTAGCCGTAGTTAGGCCA
CCACTTCAAGAACTCTGTAGCACCGCCTACATACCTCGCTCTGCTAATCCTGTTACCAGTGGCTGCTGCC
AGTGGCGATAAGTCGTGTCTTACCGGGTTGGACTCAAGACGATAGTTACCGGATAAGGCGCAGCGGTCGG
GCTGAACGGGGGGTTCGTGCACACAGCCCAGCTTGGAGCGAACGACCTACACCGAACTGAGATACCTACA
GCGTGAGCTATGAGAAAGCGCCACGCTTCCCGAAGGGAGAAAGGCGGACAGGTATCCGGTAAGCGGCAGG
GTCGGAACAGGAGAGCGCACGAGGGAGCTTCCAGGGGGAAACGCCTGGTATCTTTATAGTCCTGTCGGGT
TTCGCCACCTCTGACTTGAGCGTCGATTTTTGTGATGCTCGTCAGGGGGGCGGAGCCTATGGAAAAACGC
CAGCAACGCGGCCTTTTTACGGTTCCTGGCCTTTTGCTGG
